>Addgene plasmid #60669 | PB-Sox17 | depositor full sequence | sequence record 97518 | PB-Sox17 sequence 5442 bps
TCAAGCTTTATTATTTAACCCTAGAAAGATAATCATATTGTGACGTACGTTAAAGATAATCATGCGTAAA
ATTGACGCATGTGTTTTATCGGTCTGTATATCGAGGTTTATTTATTAATTTGAATAGATATTAAGTTTTA
TTATATTTACACTTACATACTAATAATAAATTCAACAAACAATTTATTTATGTTTATTTATTTATTAAAA
AAAAACAAAAACTCAAAATTTCTTCTATAAAGTAACAAAACTTTTAAACATTCTCTCTTTTACAAAAATA
AACTTATTTTGTACTTTAAAAACAGTCATGTTGTAATCGATAATAAGTAATTAGCTTAACCTATACATAA
TAGAAACAAATTATACTTATTAGTCAGTCAGAAACAACTTTGGCACATATCAATATTATGCTCTCGTTAA
TTAACTCGAGGGATCCAAGCTGGCCGCACGTCTCCCTATCAGTGATAGAGAAGTCGACACGTCTCGAGCT
CCCTATCAGTGATAGAGAAGGTACGTCTAGAACGTCTCCCTATCAGTGATAGAGAAGTCGACACGTCTCG
AGCTCCCTATCAGTGATAGAGAAGGTACGTCTAGAACGTCTCCCTATCAGTGATAGAGAAGTCGACACGT
CTCGAGCTCCCTATCAGTGATAGAGAAGGTACGTCTAGAACGTCTCCCTATCAGTGATAGAGAAGTCGAC
ACGTCTCGAGCTCCCTATCAGTGATAGAGAAGGTACCCCCTATATAAGCAGAGCTCGTTTAGTGAACCGT
CAGATCGCCTGGAGACGCCATCCACGCTGTTTTGACCTCCATAGAAGACACCGGGACCGATCCAGCCTCC
GCGGTGGCGGCCATCACAAGTTTGTACAAAAAAGCAGGCTTGAAGGAATTCGGTACCATGAGCAGCCCGG
ATGCGGGATACGCCAGTGACGACCAGAGCCAGCCCCGGAGCGCGCAGCCCGCGGTGATGGCAGGGTTGGG
CCCCTGTCCCTGGGCCGAGTCCCTGAGCCCCCTCGGGGATGTAAAGGTGAAAGGCGAGGTGGTGGCGAGT
AGCGGGGCGCCAGCCGGGACGTCGGGCCGAGCCAAAGCGGAGTCTCGCATCCGGCGGCCGATGAACGCCT
TTATGGTGTGGGCCAAAGACGAACGCAAGCGGTTGGCACAGCAGAACCCAGATCTGCACAACGCAGAGCT
AAGCAAGATGCTAGGCAAGTCTTGGAAGGCGTTGACCTTGGCAGAGAAGCGGCCCTTCGTGGAAGAGGCC
GAGCGGCTGCGCGTGCAGCATATGCAGGACCACCCCAACTACAAGTACCGGCCGCGGCGGCGCAAGCAGG
TGAAGCGCATGAAGCGGGTGGAGGGAGGCTTCCTGCACGCTCTCGTCGAGCCCCAGGCCGGCGCGCTTGG
TCCCGAGGGCGGCCGCGTGGCCATGGATGGCCTGGGTCTGCCTTTCCCGGAGCCGGGCTATCCGGCCGGT
CCTCCGCTGATGTCTCCGCACATGGGCCCCCACTATCGGGACTGCCAGGGACTGGGCGCTCCCGCGCTCG
ACGGCTACCCTCTGCCCACTCCGGACACATCCCCGCTGGATGGCGTGGAGCAGGACCCGGCTTTCTTTGC
AGCCCCGCTGCCAGGGGACTGCCCGGCGGCCGGCACCTACACTTACGCTCCAGTCTCGGACTATGCAGTG
TCCGTAGAGCCGCCCGCTGGCCCCATGCGAGTGGGGCCGGACCCCTCGGGCCCTGCGATGCCGGGGATCC
TGGCGCCCCCCAGCGCTCTGCACCTGTACTACGGCGCGATGGGCTCGCCCGCCGCAAGTGCGGGGCGCGG
TTTCCACGCGCAACCCCAGCAGCCGCTGCAACCGCAGGCACCGCCCCCGCCACCGCAGCAGCAGCACCCA
GCGCACGGCCCCGGGCAACCTTCGCCCCCTCCCGAGGCTCTGCCCTGCCGGGATGGCACGGAATCCAACC
AGCCCACTGAGCTCCTAGGGGAGGTGGACCGCACGGAATTCGAACAGTATCTGCCCTTTGTGTATAAGCC
CGAGATGGGTCTTCCCTACCAGGGACACGACTGCGGAGTGAACCTCTCAGACAGCCACGGAGCCATTTCC
TCCGTGGTGTCCGACGCTAGCTCAGCGGTCTACTATTGCAACTACCCCGACATTTAGCTCGAGTGCGGCC
GCAACCCAGCTTTCTTGTACAAAGTGGTGATCCAACCGGTATAGATCTATGGCCGGCCATCAATTGATAC
TAGTCACCGACTCTAGAGCTCGCTGATCAGCCTCGACTGTGCCTTCTAGTTGCCAGCCATCTGTTGTTTG
CCCCTCCCCCGTGCCTTCCTTGACCCTGGAAGGTGCCACTCCCACTGTCCTTTCCTAATAAAATGAGGAA
ATTGCATCGCATTGTCTGAGTAGGTGTCATTCTATTCTGGGGGGTGGGGTGGGGCAGGACAGCAAGGGGG
AGGATTGGGAAGACAATAGCAGGCACTAGTCGGTCACGATATCTATAACAAGAAAATATATATATAATAA
GTTATCACGTAAGTAGAACATGAAATAACAATATAATTATCGTATGAGTTAAATCTTAAAAGTCACGTAA
AAGATAATCATGCGTCATTTTGACTCACGCGGTCGTTATAGTTCAAAATCAGTGACACTTACCGCATTGA
CAAGCACGCCTCACGGGAGCTCCAAGCGGCGACTGAGATGTCCTAAATGCACAGCGACGGATTCGCGCTA
TTTAGAAAGAGAGAGCAATATTTCAAGAATGCATGCGTCAATTTTACGCAGACTATCTTTCTAGGGTTAA
AAAAAGCTTGGCGTAATCATGGTCATAGCTGTTTCCTGTGTGAAATTGTTATCCGCTCACAATTCCACAC
AACATACGAGCCGGAAGCATAAAGTGTAAAGCCTGGGGTGCCTAATGAGTGAGCTAACTCACATTAATTG
CGTTGCGCTCACTGCCCGCTTTCCAGTCGGGAAACCTGTCGTGCCAGCTGCATTAATGAATCGGCCAACG
CGCGGGGAGAGGCGGTTTGCGTATTGGGCGCTCTTCCGCTTCCTCGCTCACTGACTCGCTGCGCTCGGTC
GTTCGGCTGCGGCGAGCGGTATCAGCTCACTCAAAGGCGGTAATACGGTTATCCACAGAATCAGGGGATA
ACGCAGGAAAGAACATGTGAGCAAAAGGCCAGCAAAAGGCCAGGAACCGTAAAAAGGCCGCGTTGCTGGC
GTTTTTCCATAGGCTCCGCCCCCCTGACGAGCATCACAAAAATCGACGCTCAAGTCAGAGGTGGCGAAAC
CCGACAGGACTATAAAGATACCAGGCGTTTCCCCCTGGAAGCTCCCTCGTGCGCTCTCCTGTTCCGACCC
TGCCGCTTACCGGATACCTGTCCGCCTTTCTCCCTTCGGGAAGCGTGGCGCTTTCTCATAGCTCACGCTG
TAGGTATCTCAGTTCGGTGTAGGTCGTTCGCTCCAAGCTGGGCTGTGTGCACGAACCCCCCGTTCAGCCC
GACCGCTGCGCCTTATCCGGTAACTATCGTCTTGAGTCCAACCCGGTAAGACACGACTTATCGCCACTGG
CAGCAGCCACTGGTAACAGGATTAGCAGAGCGAGGTATGTAGGCGGTGCTACAGAGTTCTTGAAGTGGTG
GCCTAACTACGGCTACACTAGAAGAACAGTATTTGGTATCTGCGCTCTGCTGAAGCCAGTTACCTTCGGA
AAAAGAGTTGGTAGCTCTTGATCCGGCAAACAAACCACCGCTGGTAGCGGTGGTTTTTTTGTTTGCAAGC
AGCAGATTACGCGCAGAAAAAAAGGATCTCAAGAAGATCCTTTGATCTTTTCTACGGGGTCTGACGCTCA
GTGGAACGAAAACTCACGTTAAGGGATTTTGGTCATGAGATTATCAAAAAGGATCTTCACCTAGATCCTT
TTAAATTAAAAATGAAGTTTTAAATCAATCTAAAGTATATATGAGTAAACTTGGTCTGACAGTTACCAAT
GCTTAATCAGTGAGGCACCTATCTCAGCGATCTGTCTATTTCGTTCATCCATAGTTGCCTGACTCCCCGT
CGTGTAGATAACTACGATACGGGAGGGCTTACCATCTGGCCCCAGTGCTGCAATGATACCGCGAGACCCA
CGCTCACCGGCTCCAGATTTATCAGCAATAAACCAGCCAGCCGGAAGGGCCGAGCGCAGAAGTGGTCCTG
CAACTTTATCCGCCTCCATCCAGTCTATTAATTGTTGCCGGGAAGCTAGAGTAAGTAGTTCGCCAGTTAA
TAGTTTGCGCAACGTTGTTGCCATTGCTACAGGCATCGTGGTGTCACGCTCGTCGTTTGGTATGGCTTCA
TTCAGCTCCGGTTCCCAACGATCAAGGCGAGTTACATGATCCCCCATGTTGTGCAAAAAAGCGGTTAGCT
CCTTCGGTCCTCCGATCGTTGTCAGAAGTAAGTTGGCCGCAGTGTTATCACTCATGGTTATGGCAGCACT
GCATAATTCTCTTACTGTCATGCCATCCGTAAGATGCTTTTCTGTGACTGGTGAGTACTCAACCAAGTCA
TTCTGAGAATAGTGTATGCGGCGACCGAGTTGCTCTTGCCCGGCGTCAATACGGGATAATACCGCGCCAC
ATAGCAGAACTTTAAAAGTGCTCATCATTGGAAAACGTTCTTCGGGGCGAAAACTCTCAAGGATCTTACC
GCTGTTGAGATCCAGTTCGATGTAACCCACTCGTGCACCCAACTGATCTTCAGCATCTTTTACTTTCACC
AGCGTTTCTGGGTGAGCAAAAACAGGAAGGCAAAATGCCGCAAAAAAGGGAATAAGGGCGACACGGAAAT
GTTGAATACTCATACTCTTCCTTTTTCAATATTATTGAAGCATTTATCAGGGTTATTGTCTCATGAGCGG
ATACATATTTGAATGTATTTAGAAAAATAAACAAATAGGGGTTCCGCGCACATTTCCCCGAAAAGTGCCA
CCTGACGTCTAAGAAACCATTATTATCATGACATTAACCTATAAAAATAGGCGTATCACGAGGCCCTTTC
GTCTCGCGCGTTTCGGTGATGACGGTGAAAACCTCTGACACATGCAGCTCCCGGAGACGGTCACAGCTTG
TCTGTAAGCGGATGCCGGGAGCAGACAAGCCCGTCAGGGCGCGTCAGCGGGTGTTGGCGGGTGTCGGGGC
TGGCTTAACTATGCGGCATCAGAGCAGATTGTACTGAGAGTGCACCATATGCGGTGTGAAATACCGCACA
GATGCGTAAGGAGAAAATACCGCATCAGGCGCCATTCGCCATTCAGGCTGCGCAACTGTTGGGAAGGGCG
ATCGGTGCGGGCCTCTTCGCTATTACGCCAGCTGGCGAAAGGGGGATGTGCTGCAAGGCGATTAAGTTGG
GTAACGCCAGGGTTTTCCCAGTCACGACGTTGTAAAACGACGGCCAGTGAAT
Features (pLannotate 1.2.2; 23 found; start..end, strand, type, name):
    452..472     +  promoter       tight TRE promoter (fragment): Tet-responsive promoter PTight, consisting of seven tet operator sequences followed by the minimal CMV promoter
    489..509     +  promoter       tight TRE promoter (fragment): Tet-responsive promoter PTight, consisting of seven tet operator sequences followed by the minimal CMV promoter
    526..546     +  promoter       tight TRE promoter (fragment): Tet-responsive promoter PTight, consisting of seven tet operator sequences followed by the minimal CMV promoter
    563..583     +  promoter       tight TRE promoter (fragment): Tet-responsive promoter PTight, consisting of seven tet operator sequences followed by the minimal CMV promoter
    600..620     +  promoter       tight TRE promoter (fragment): Tet-responsive promoter PTight, consisting of seven tet operator sequences followed by the minimal CMV promoter
    637..657     +  promoter       tight TRE promoter (fragment): Tet-responsive promoter PTight, consisting of seven tet operator sequences followed by the minimal CMV promoter
    674..694     +  promoter       tight TRE promoter (fragment): Tet-responsive promoter PTight, consisting of seven tet operator sequences followed by the minimal CMV promoter
    711..731     +  promoter       tight TRE promoter (fragment): Tet-responsive promoter PTight, consisting of seven tet operator sequences followed by the minimal CMV promoter
    739..784     +  promoter       TRE3GV promoter (fragment): 3rd-generation Tet-responsive promoter that can be activated by binding of Tet-On® 3G, optimized for retroviral and lentiviral vectors
    856..880     +  protein_bind   attB1: mutant version of attB; recombination site for the Gateway® BP reaction BP Clonase™
    898..2154    +  CDS            Sox17: SOX17_MOUSE - Also known as Sox-17. Experimental evidence at protein level: Swiss-Prot protein existence level 1. [Isoform 2]: Has no DNA-binding activity, and does not function as transcriptional activator. From Mus musculus (Mouse).
   2174..2198    -  protein_bind   attB2: mutant version of attB; recombination site for the Gateway® BP reaction BP Clonase™
   2277..2388    +  polyA_signal   bGH poly(A) signal: bovine growth hormone polyadenylation signal
   2846..2862    -  protein_bind   lac operator: The lac repressor binds to the lac operator to inhibit transcription in E. coli. This inhibition can be relieved by adding lactose or isopropyl-β-D-thiogalactopyranoside (IPTG). lac repressor encoded by lacI
   2870..2900    -  promoter       lac promoter: promoter for the E. coli lac operon
   2915..2936    -  protein_bind   CAP binding site: CAP binding activates transcription in the presence of cAMP. E. coli catabolite activator protein
   2949..3041    -  CDS            lacI (fragment): lac repressor; lacI; The lac repressor binds to the lac operator to inhibit transcription in E. coli. This inhibition can be relieved by adding lactose or isopropyl-β-D-thiogalactopyranoside (IPTG).
   3224..3812    -  rep_origin     ori: high-copy-number ColE1/pMB1/pBR322/pUC origin of replication
   3983..4843    -  CDS            AmpR: β-lactamase; bla; confers resistance to ampicillin, carbenicillin, and related antibiotics
   4844..4948    -  promoter       AmpR promoter: bla
   5043..5078    +  CDS            rop (fragment): Rop protein, which maintains plasmids at low copy number; rop
   5180..5279    +  misc_feature   bom (fragment): basis of mobility region from pBR322
   5285..5442    -  CDS            lacZα (fragment): LacZα fragment of β-galactosidase; lacZ fragment
