[The description below was written by a language model from this plasmid's Addgene catalogue record and pLannotate feature annotations shown in this document.]
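Description:
PB-Sox17 is a 5,442 bp PiggyBac transposon plasmid for doxycycline-inducible expression of mouse Sox17 in mammalian cells. It is built on the pBTO-Dest destination backbone, and the 1,260 bp insert was introduced by Gateway cloning. In bacteria it is maintained by a high-copy ColE1/pUC-type origin and selected with ampicillin through the β-lactamase gene. The remaining bacterial annotations (lac promoter and operator, CAP site, and fragments of lacI, rop, bom and lacZα) are leftovers from the cloning-vector lineage with no evident role in the construct's function.

The expression cassette begins with a Tet-responsive promoter, annotated as a series of eight short repeats matching tet operator elements followed by a minimal-promoter segment resembling TRE3G. Downstream, attB1 and attB2 sites left by the Gateway recombination flank the Sox17 coding sequence, and a bovine growth hormone polyadenylation signal terminates the transcript. A promoter of this type is silent until a tetracycline-controlled transactivator binds it in the presence of doxycycline. No transactivator is annotated on this plasmid, so it would presumably have to be supplied from a separate construct. No mammalian selection marker or reporter is annotated either.

The PiggyBac terminal repeats implied by the vector type are not picked up in the feature table; they would be expected in the unannotated regions flanking the cassette, allowing genomic integration when a PiggyBac transposase is co-delivered. The associated publication concerns an expandable, inducible hemangioblast state regulated by fibroblast growth factor, which fits use of the plasmid for stable, switchable expression of this transcription factor in cell-fate programming experiments.
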