Addgene plasmid #60669: PB-Sox17
Purpose: PiggyBac expression vector encoding murine Sox17 downstream of a doxycycline inducible promoter
Depositing lab: James Thomson. Depositing organization: Morgridge Institute for Research. Publication: An expandable, inducible hemangioblast state regulated by fibroblast growth factor. Vereide DT, Vickerman V, Swanson SA, Chu LF, McIntosh BE, Thomson JA. Stem Cell Reports. 2014 Dec 9;3(6):1043-57. doi: 10.1016/j.stemcr.2014.10.003. Epub 2014 Nov 13. PubMed 25458896.
Backbone
  Vector backbone: pBTO-Dest
  Backbone manufacturer: Thomson lab
  Backbone size w/o insert (bp): 4182
  Total vector size (bp): 5442
  Vector type: Mammalian Expression ; PiggyBac
Growth in bacteria
  Bacterial resistance: Ampicillin, 100 μg/mL
  Growth temperature: 37°C
  Growth strain: Top10
  Copy number: Unknown
Gene/Insert
  Gene/Insert name: Sox17
  Species: M. musculus (mouse)
  Insert size (bp): 1260
  Entrez Gene: Sox17
  Cloning method: Gateway Cloning
  Sequencing primers: 5′ ATCCACGCTGTTTTGACCTC; 3′ GCTCTAGAGTCGGTGACTAGTATCAAT
Resource information
  A portion of this plasmid was derived from a plasmid made by: Genecopoeia
Terms and licenses: Academic/Nonprofit Terms; Industry Terms: Not Available to Industry
How to cite: PB-Sox17 was a gift from James Thomson (Addgene plasmid # 60669 ; http://n2t.net/addgene:60669 ; RRID:Addgene_60669)
