>Addgene plasmid #60669 | PB-Sox17 | addgene partial sequence | sequence record 159391 | pCEP-fwd 5'-AGAGCTCGTTTAGTGAACCG-3'
CCATCCACGCTGTTTTGACCTCCATAGAAGACACCGGGACCGATCCAGCCTCCGCGGTGGCGGCCATCAC
AAGTTTGTACAAAAAAGCAGGCTTGAAGGAATTCGGTACCATGAGCAGCCCGGATGCGGGATACGCCAGT
GACGACCAGAGCCAGCCCCGGAGCGCGCAGCCCGCGGTGATGGCAGGGTTGGGCCCCTGTCCCTGGGCCG
AGTCCCTGAGCCCCCTCGGGGATGTAAAGGTGAAAGGCGAGGTGGTGGCGAGTAGCGGGGCGCCAGCCGG
GACGTCGGGCCGAGCCAAAGCGGAGTCTCGCATCCGGCGGCCGATGAACGCCTTTATGGTGTGGGCCAAA
GACGAACGCAAGCGGTTGGCACAGCAGAACCCAGATCTGCACAACGCAGAGCTAAGCAAGATGCTAGGCA
AGTCTTGGAAGGCGTTGACCTTGGCAGAGAAGCGGCCCTTCGTGGAAGAGGCCGAGCGGCTGCGCGTGCA
GCATATGCAGGACCACCCCAACTACAAGTACCGGCCGCGGCGGCGCAAGCAGGTGAAGCGCATGAAGCGG
GTGGAGGGAGGCTTCCTGCACGCTCTCGTCGAGCCCCAGGCCGGCGCGCTTGGTCCCGAGGGCGGCCGCG
TGGCCATGGATGGCCTGGGTCTGCCTTTCCCGGAGCCGGGCTATCCGGCCGGTCCTCCGCTGATGTCTCC
GCACATGGGCCCNCACTATCGGGACTGCCAGGGACTGGGCGCTCCCGCGCTCGACGGCTACCCTCTGCCC
ACTCCGGACACATCCCCGCTGGATGGCGTGGAGCAGGACCCGGCTTTCTTTGCAGCCCCGCTGCCAGGGG
ACTGCCCGGCGGCCGGCACCTACACTTACGCTCCAGTCTCGGACTATGCAGTGTCCGTAGAGCCGCCCGC
TGGCCCCATGCGAGTGGGGCCGGACCCCTCGGGCCCTGCGATGCCGGGGATCCTGGCGCCCCC
