>Addgene plasmid #60669 | PB-Sox17 | addgene partial sequence | sequence record 159393 | M13-Rev 5'-CAGGAAACAGCTATGACC-3'
TTTTTAACCCTAGAAAGATAGTCTGCGTAAAATTGACGCATGCATTCTTGAAATATTGCTCTCTCTTTCT
AAATAGCGCGAATCCGTCGCTGTGCATTTAGGACATCTCAGTCGCCGCTTGGAGCTCCCGTGAGGCGTGC
TTGTCAATGCGGTAAGTGTCACTGATTTTGAACTATAACGACCGCGTGAGTCAAAATGACGCATGATTAT
CTTTTACGTGACTTTTAAGATTTAACTCATACGATAATTATATTGTTATTTCATGTTCTACTTACGTGAT
AACTTATTATATATATATTTTCTTGTTATAGATATCGTGACCGACTAGTGCCTGCTATTGTCTTCCCAAT
CCTCCCCCTTGCTGTCCTGCCCCACCCCACCCCCCAGAATAGAATGACACCTACTCAGACAATGCGATGC
AATTTCCTCATTTTATTAGGAAAGGACAGTGGGAGTGGCACCTTCCAGGGTCAAGGAAGGCACGGGGGAG
GGGCAAACAACAGATGGCTGGCAACTAGAAGGCACAGTCGAGGCTGATCAGCGAGCTCTAGAGTCGGTGA
CTAGTATCAATTGATGGCCGGCCATAGATCTATACCGGTTGGATCACCACTTTGTACAAGAAAGCTGGGT
TGCGGCCGCACTCGAGCTAAATGTCGGGGTAGTTGCAATAGTAGACCGCTGAGCTAGCGTCGGACACCAC
GGAGGAAATGGCTCCGTGGCTGTCTGAGAGGTTCACTCCGCAGTCGTGTCCCTGGTAGGGAAGACCCATC
TCGGGCTTATACACAAAGGGCAGATACTGTTCGAATTCCGTGCGGTCCACCTCCCCTAGGAGCTCAGTGG
GCTGGTTGGATTCCGTGCCATCCCGGCAGGGCAGAGCCTCGG
